>Addgene plasmid #64137 | sgRNA2_MYOD1 | depositor full sequence | sequence record 107413 | sgRNA2_MYOD1 sequence 8309 bps
GGGCCCGCTCTAGAGATCCGACGCGCCATCTCTAGGCCCGCGCCGGCCCCCTCGCACAGACTTGTGGGAG
AAGCTCGGCTACTCCCCTGCCCCGGTTAATTTGCATATAATATTTCCTAGTAACTATAGAGGCTTAATGT
GCGATAAAAGACAGATAATCTGTTCTTTTTAATACTAGCTACATTTTACATGATAGGCTTGGATTTCTAT
AACTTCGTATAGCATACATTATACGAAGTTATAAACAGCACAAAAGGAAACTCACCCTAACTGTAAAGTA
ATTGTGTGTTTTGAGACTATAAGTATCCCTTGGAGAACCACCTTGTTGGGGGCCCCTGCGGCCACCCCGG
TTTTAGAGCTAGAAATAGCAAGTTAAAATAAGGCTAGTCCGTTATCAACTTGAAAAAGTGGCACCGAGTC
GGTGCTTTTTTTCTCGAGTACTAGGATCCATTAGGCGGCCGCGTGGATAACCGTATTACCGCCATGCATT
AGTTATTAATAGTAATCAATTACGGGGTCATTAGTTCATAGCCCATATATGGAGTTCCGCGTTACATAAC
TTACGGTAAATGGCCCGCCTGGCTGACCGCCCAACGACCCCCGCCCATTGACGTCAATAATGACGTATGT
TCCCATAGTAACGCCAATAGGGACTTTCCATTGACGTCAATGGGTGGAGTATTTACGGTAAACTGCCCAC
TTGGCAGTACATCAAGTGTATCATATGCCAAGTACGCCCCCTATTGACGTCAATGACGGTAAATGGCCCG
CCTGGCATTATGCCCAGTACATGACCTTATGGGACTTTCCTACTTGGCAGTACATCTACGTATTAGTCAT
CGCTATTACCATGGTGATGCGGTTTTGGCAGTACATCAATGGGCGTGGATAGCGGTTTGACTCACGGGGA
TTTCCAAGTCTCCACCCCATTGACGTCAATGGGAGTTTGTTTTGGCACCAAAATCAACGGGACTTTCCAA
AATGTCGTAACAACTCCGCCCCATTGACGCAAATGGGCGGTAGGCGTGTACGGTGGGAGGTCTATATAAG
CAGAGCTGGTTTAGTGAACCGTCAGATCCGCTAGCCCACCATGACCGAGTACAAGCCCACGGTGCGCCTC
GCCACCCGCGACGACGTCCCCCGGGCCGTACGCACCCTCGCCGCCGCGTTCGCCGACTACCCCGCCACGC
GCCACACCGTCGACCCGGACCGCCACATCGAGCGGGTCACCGAGCTGCAAGAACTCTTCCTCACGCGCGT
CGGGCTCGACATCGGCAAGGTGTGGGTCGCGGACGACGGCGCCGCGGTGGCGGTCTGGACCACGCCGGAG
AGCGTCGAAGCGGGGGCGGTGTTCGCCGAGATCGGCCCGCGCATGGCCGAGTTGAGCGGTTCCCGGCTGG
CCGCGCAGCAACAGATGGAAGGCCTCCTGGCGCCGCACCGGCCCAAGGAGCCCGCGTGGTTCCTGGCCAC
CGTCGGCGTCTCGCCCGACCACCAGGGCAAGGGTCTGGGCAGCGCCGTCGTGCTCCCCGGAGTGGAGGCG
GCCGAGCGCGCCGGGGTGCCCGCCTTCCTGGAGACCTCCGCGCCCCGCAACCTCCCCTTCTACGAGCGGC
TCGGCTTCACCGTCACCGCCGACGTCGAGGTGCCCGAAGGACCGCGCACCTGGTGCATGACCCGCAAGCC
CGGTGCCGGATCGGGAGAGGGCAGAGGAAGTCTGCTAACATGCGGTGACGTCGAGGAGAATCCTGGCCCA
CCGGTCGCCACCATGGTGAGCAAGGGCGAGGAGGATAACATGGCCATCATCAAGGAGTTCATGCGCTTCA
AGGTGCACATGGAGGGCTCCGTGAACGGCCACGAGTTCGAGATCGAGGGCGAGGGCGAGGGCCGCCCCTA
CGAGGGCACCCAGACCGCCAAGCTGAAGGTGACCAAGGGTGGCCCCCTGCCCTTCGCCTGGGACATCCTG
TCCCCTCAGTTCATGTACGGCTCCAAGGCCTACGTGAAGCACCCCGCCGACATCCCCGACTACTTGAAGC
TGTCCTTCCCCGAGGGCTTCAAGTGGGAGCGCGTGATGAACTTCGAGGACGGCGGCGTGGTGACCGTGAC
CCAGGACTCCTCCCTGCAGGACGGCGAGTTCATCTACAAGGTGAAGCTGCGCGGCACCAACTTCCCCTCC
GACGGCCCCGTAATGCAGAAGAAGACCATGGGCTGGGAGGCCTCCTCCGAGCGGATGTACCCCGAGGACG
GCGCCCTGAAGGGCGAGATCAAGCAGAGGCTGAAGCTGAAGGACGGCGGCCACTACGACGCTGAGGTCAA
GACCACCTACAAGGCCAAGAAGCCCGTGCAGCTGCCCGGCGCCTACAACGTCAACATCAAGTTGGACATC
ACCTCCCACAACGAGGACTACACCATCGTGGAACAGTACGAACGCGCCGAGGGCCGCCACTCCACCGGCG
GCATGGACGAGCTGTACAAGTAAGAATTCGTCGAGGGACCTAATAACTTCGTATAGCATACATTATACGA
AGTTATACATGTTTAAGGGTTCCGGTTCCACTAGGTACAATTCGATATCAAGCTTATCGATAATCAACCT
CTGGATTACAAAATTTGTGAAAGATTGACTGGTATTCTTAACTATGTTGCTCCTTTTACGCTATGTGGAT
ACGCTGCTTTAATGCCTTTGTATCATGCTATTGCTTCCCGTATGGCTTTCATTTTCTCCTCCTTGTATAA
ATCCTGGTTGCTGTCTCTTTATGAGGAGTTGTGGCCCGTTGTCAGGCAACGTGGCGTGGTGTGCACTGTG
TTTGCTGACGCAACCCCCACTGGTTGGGGCATTGCCACCACCTGTCAGCTCCTTTCCGGGACTTTCGCTT
TCCCCCTCCCTATTGCCACGGCGGAACTCATCGCCGCCTGCCTTGCCCGCTGCTGGACAGGGGCTCGGCT
GTTGGGCACTGACAATTCCGTGGTGTTGTCGGGGAAATCATCGTCCTTTCCTTGGCTGCTCGCCTGTGTT
GCCACCTGGATTCTGCGCGGGACGTCCTTCTGCTACGTCCCTTCGGCCCTCAATCCAGCGGACCTTCCTT
CCCGCGGCCTGCTGCCGGCTCTGCGGCCTCTTCCGCGTCTTCGCCTTCGCCCTCAGACGAGTCGGATCTC
CCTTTGGGCCGCCTCCCCGCATCGATACCGTCGACCTCGATCGAGACCTAGAAAAACATGGAGCAATCAC
AAGTAGCAATACAGCAGCTACCAATGCTGATTGTGCCTGGCTAGAAGCACAAGAGGAGGAGGAGGTGGGT
TTTCCAGTCACACCTCAGGTACCTTTAAGACCAATGACTTACAAGGCAGCTGTAGATCTTAGCCACTTTT
TAAAAGAAAAGGGGGGACTGGAAGGGCTAATTCACTCCCAACGAAGACAAGATATCCTTGATCTGTGGAT
CTACCACACACAAGGCTACTTCCCTGATTGGCAGAACTACACACCAGGGCCAGGGATCAGATATCCACTG
ACCTTTGGATGGTGCTACAAGCTAGTACCAGTTGAGCAAGAGAAGGTAGAAGAAGCCAATGAAGGAGAGA
ACACCCGCTTGTTACACCCTGTGAGCCTGCATGGGATGGATGACCCGGAGAGAGAAGTATTAGAGTGGAG
GTTTGACAGCCGCCTAGCATTTCATCACATGGCCCGAGAGCTGCATCCGGACTGTACTGGGTCTCTCTGG
TTAGACCAGATCTGAGCCTGGGAGCTCTCTGGCTAACTAGGGAACCCACTGCTTAAGCCTCAATAAAGCT
TGCCTTGAGTGCTTCAAGTAGTGTGTGCCCGTCTGTTGTGTGACTCTGGTAACTAGAGATCCCTCAGACC
CTTTTAGTCAGTGTGGAAAATCTCTAGCAGCATGTGAGCAAAAGGCCAGCAAAAGGCCAGGAACCGTAAA
AAGGCCGCGTTGCTGGCGTTTTTCCATAGGCTCCGCCCCCCTGACGAGCATCACAAAAATCGACGCTCAA
GTCAGAGGTGGCGAAACCCGACAGGACTATAAAGATACCAGGCGTTTCCCCCTGGAAGCTCCCTCGTGCG
CTCTCCTGTTCCGACCCTGCCGCTTACCGGATACCTGTCCGCCTTTCTCCCTTCGGGAAGCGTGGCGCTT
TCTCATAGCTCACGCTGTAGGTATCTCAGTTCGGTGTAGGTCGTTCGCTCCAAGCTGGGCTGTGTGCACG
AACCCCCCGTTCAGCCCGACCGCTGCGCCTTATCCGGTAACTATCGTCTTGAGTCCAACCCGGTAAGACA
CGACTTATCGCCACTGGCAGCAGCCACTGGTAACAGGATTAGCAGAGCGAGGTATGTAGGCGGTGCTACA
GAGTTCTTGAAGTGGTGGCCTAACTACGGCTACACTAGAAGAACAGTATTTGGTATCTGCGCTCTGCTGA
AGCCAGTTACCTTCGGAAAAAGAGTTGGTAGCTCTTGATCCGGCAAACAAACCACCGCTGGTAGCGGTGG
TTTTTTTGTTTGCAAGCAGCAGATTACGCGCAGAAAAAAAGGATCTCAAGAAGATCCTTTGATCTTTTCT
ACGGGGTCTGACGCTCAGTGGAACGAAAACTCACGTTAAGGGATTTTGGTCATGAGATTATCAAAAAGGA
TCTTCACCTAGATCCTTTTAAATTAAAAATGAAGTTTTAAATCAATCTAAAGTATATATGAGTAAACTTG
GTCTGACAGTTACCAATGCTTAATCAGTGAGGCACCTATCTCAGCGATCTGTCTATTTCGTTCATCCATA
GTTGCCTGACTCCCCGTCGTGTAGATAACTACGATACGGGAGGGCTTACCATCTGGCCCCAGTGCTGCAA
TGATACCGCGAGACCCACGCTCACCGGCTCCAGATTTATCAGCAATAAACCAGCCAGCCGGAAGGGCCGA
GCGCAGAAGTGGTCCTGCAACTTTATCCGCCTCCATCCAGTCTATTAATTGTTGCCGGGAAGCTAGAGTA
AGTAGTTCGCCAGTTAATAGTTTGCGCAACGTTGTTGCCATTGCTACAGGCATCGTGGTGTCACGCTCGT
CGTTTGGTATGGCTTCATTCAGCTCCGGTTCCCAACGATCAAGGCGAGTTACATGATCCCCCATGTTGTG
CAAAAAAGCGGTTAGCTCCTTCGGTCCTCCGATCGTTGTCAGAAGTAAGTTGGCCGCAGTGTTATCACTC
ATGGTTATGGCAGCACTGCATAATTCTCTTACTGTCATGCCATCCGTAAGATGCTTTTCTGTGACTGGTG
AGTACTCAACCAAGTCATTCTGAGAATAGTGTATGCGGCGACCGAGTTGCTCTTGCCCGGCGTCAATACG
GGATAATACCGCGCCACATAGCAGAACTTTAAAAGTGCTCATCATTGGAAAACGTTCTTCGGGGCGAAAA
CTCTCAAGGATCTTACCGCTGTTGAGATCCAGTTCGATGTAACCCACTCGTGCACCCAACTGATCTTCAG
CATCTTTTACTTTCACCAGCGTTTCTGGGTGAGCAAAAACAGGAAGGCAAAATGCCGCAAAAAAGGGAAT
AAGGGCGACACGGAAATGTTGAATACTCATACTCTTCCTTTTTCAATATTATTGAAGCATTTATCAGGGT
TATTGTCTCATGAGCGGATACATATTTGAATGTATTTAGAAAAATAAACAAATAGGGGTTCCGCGCACAT
TTCCCCGAAAAGTGCCACCTGACGCTTAAGCGGTCGACGGATCGGGAGATCTCCCGATCCCCTATGGTGC
ACTCTCAGTACAATCTGCTCTGATGCCGCATAGTTAAGCCAGTATCTGCTCCCTGCTTGTGTGTTGGAGG
TCGCTGAGTAGTGCGCGAGCAAAATTTAAGCTACAACAAGGCAAGGCTTGACCGACAATTGCATGAAGAA
TCTGCTTAGGGTTAGGCGTTTTGCGCTGCTTCGCGATGTACGGGCCAGATATACGCGTTGACATTGATTA
TTGACTAGTTATTAATAGTAATCAATTACGGGGTCATTAGTTCATAGCCCATATATGGAGTTCCGCGTTA
CATAACTTACGGTAAATGGCCCGCCTGGCTGACCGCCCAACGACCCCCGCCCATTGACGTCAATAATGAC
GTATGTTCCCATAGTAACGCCAATAGGGACTTTCCATTGACGTCAATGGGTGGAGTATTTACGGTAAACT
GCCCACTTGGCAGTACATCAAGTGTATCATATGCCAAGTACGCCCCCTATTGACGTCAATGACGGTAAAT
GGCCCGCCTGGCATTATGCCCAGTACATGACCTTATGGGACTTTCCTACTTGGCAGTACATCTACGTATT
AGTCATCGCTATTACCATGGTGATGCGGTTTTGGCAGTACATCAATGGGCGTGGATAGCGGTTTGACTCA
CGGGGATTTCCAAGTCTCCACCCCATTGACGTCAATGGGAGTTTGTTTTGGCACCAAAATCAACGGGACT
TTCCAAAATGTCGTAACAACTCCGCCCCATTGACGCAAATGGGCGGTAGGCGTGTACGGTGGGAGGTCTA
TATAAGCAGCGCGTTTTGCCTGTACTGGGTCTCTCTGGTTAGACCAGATCTGAGCCTGGGAGCTCTCTGG
CTAACTAGGGAACCCACTGCTTAAGCCTCAATAAAGCTTGCCTTGAGTGCTTCAAGTAGTGTGTGCCCGT
CTGTTGTGTGACTCTGGTAACTAGAGATCCCTCAGACCCTTTTAGTCAGTGTGGAAAATCTCTAGCAGTG
GCGCCCGAACAGGGACTTGAAAGCGAAAGGGAAACCAGAGGAGCTCTCTCGACGCAGGACTCGGCTTGCT
GAAGCGCGCACGGCAAGAGGCGAGGGGCGGCGACTGGTGAGTACGCCAAAAATTTTGACTAGCGGAGGCT
AGAAGGAGAGAGATGGGTGCGAGAGCGTCAGTATTAAGCGGGGGAGAATTAGATCGCGATGGGAAAAAAT
TCGGTTAAGGCCAGGGGGAAAGAAAAAATATAAATTAAAACATATAGTATGGGCAAGCAGGGAGCTAGAA
CGATTCGCAGTTAATCCTGGCCTGTTAGAAACATCAGAAGGCTGTAGACAAATACTGGGACAGCTACAAC
CATCCCTTCAGACAGGATCAGAAGAACTTAGATCATTATATAATACAGTAGCAACCCTCTATTGTGTGCA
TCAAAGGATAGAGATAAAAGACACCAAGGAAGCTTTAGACAAGATAGAGGAAGAGCAAAACAAAAGTAAG
ACCACCGCACAGCAAGCGGCCGGCCGCGCTGATCTTCAGACCTGGAGGAGGAGATATGAGGGACAATTGG
AGAAGTGAATTATATAAATATAAAGTAGTAAAAATTGAACCATTAGGAGTAGCACCCACCAAGGCAAAGA
GAAGAGTGGTGCAGAGAGAAAAAAGAGCAGTGGGAATAGGAGCTTTGTTCCTTGGGTTCTTGGGAGCAGC
AGGAAGCACTATGGGCGCAGCGTCAATGACGCTGACGGTACAGGCCAGACAATTATTGTCTGGTATAGTG
CAGCAGCAGAACAATTTGCTGAGGGCTATTGAGGCGCAACAGCATCTGTTGCAACTCACAGTCTGGGGCA
TCAAGCAGCTCCAGGCAAGAATCCTGGCTGTGGAAAGATACCTAAAGGATCAACAGCTCCTGGGGATTTG
GGGTTGCTCTGGAAAACTCATTTGCACCACTGCTGTGCCTTGGAATGCTAGTTGGAGTAATAAATCTCTG
GAACAGATTTGGAATCACACGACCTGGATGGAGTGGGACAGAGAAATTAACAATTACACAAGCTTAATAC
ACTCCTTAATTGAAGAATCGCAAAACCAGCAAGAAAAGAATGAACAAGAATTATTGGAATTAGATAAATG
GGCAAGTTTGTGGAATTGGTTTAACATAACAAATTGGCTGTGGTATATAAAATTATTCATAATGATAGTA
GGAGGCTTGGTAGGTTTAAGAATAGTTTTTGCTGTACTTTCTATAGTGAATAGAGTTAGGCAGGGATATT
CACCATTATCGTTTCAGACCCACCTCCCAACCCCGAGGGGACCCGACAGGCCCGAAGGAATAGAAGAAGA
AGGTGGAGAGAGAGACAGAGACAGATCCATTCGATTAGTGAACGGATCGGCACTGCGTGCGCCAATTCTG
CAGACAAATGGCAGTATTCATCCACAATTTTAAAAGAAAAGGGGGGATTGGGGGGTACAGTGCAGGGGAA
AGAATAGTAGACATAATAGCAACAGACATACAAACTAAAGAATTACAAAAACAAATTACAAAAATTCAAA
ATTTTCGGGTTTATTACAGGGACAGCAGAGATCCAGTTTGGTTAGTACC
Features (pLannotate 1.2.2; 24 found; start..end, strand, type, name):
    209..242     +  protein_bind   loxP: Cre-mediated recombination occurs in the 8-bp core sequence (GCATACAT). Cre recombinase
    350..425     +  misc_RNA       gRNA scaffold: guide RNA scaffold for the Streptococcus pyogenes CRISPR/Cas9 system
    550..853     +  enhancer       CMV enhancer: human cytomegalovirus immediate early enhancer
    854..1057    +  promoter       CMV promoter: human cytomegalovirus (CMV) immediate early promoter
   1091..1687    +  CDS            PuroR: puromycin N-acetyltransferase; pac from Streptomyces alboniger; confers resistance to puromycin
   1763..2470    +  CDS            mCherry: mCherry is a basic (constitutively fluorescent) red fluorescent protein published in 2004, derived from Discosoma sp.. It is reported to be a very rapidly-maturing monomer with low acid sensitivity.
   2493..2526    +  protein_bind   loxP: Cre-mediated recombination occurs in the 8-bp core sequence (GCATACAT). Cre recombinase
   2559..2582    +  misc_feature   MCS (fragment): pBluescript multiple cloning site
   2582..3170    +  misc_feature   WPRE: woodchuck hepatitis virus posttranscriptional regulatory element
   3171..3190    +  misc_feature   MCS (fragment): pBluescript multiple cloning site
   3192..3692    +  CDS            nef (fragment): NEF_HV1LA - Experimental evidence at protein level: Swiss-Prot protein existence level 1. Extracellular Nef protein targets CD4(+) T-lymphocytes for apoptosis by interacting with CXCR4 surface receptors. From Human immunodeficiency virus type 1 group M subtype B (isolate Lai) (HIV-1).
   3699..3879    +  LTR            5' LTR (truncated): truncated 5' long terminal repeat (LTR) from HIV-1
   3941..4529    -  rep_origin     ori: high-copy-number ColE1/pMB1/pBR322/pUC origin of replication
   4700..5560    -  CDS            AmpR: β-lactamase; bla; confers resistance to ampicillin, carbenicillin, and related antibiotics
   5561..5665    -  promoter       AmpR promoter: bla
   5733..5785    -  misc_feature   bom (fragment): basis of mobility region from pBR322
   5940..6319    +  enhancer       CMV enhancer: human cytomegalovirus immediate early enhancer
   6320..6519    +  promoter       CMV promoter: human cytomegalovirus (CMV) immediate early promoter
   6537..6717    +  LTR            5' LTR (truncated): truncated 5' long terminal repeat (LTR) from HIV-1
   6764..6889    +  misc_feature   HIV-1 Ψ: packaging signal of human immunodeficiency virus type 1
   6873..7211    +  CDS            HIV-1 gag (fragment): gag protein from human immunodeficiency virus 1; gag
   7388..7621    +  misc_feature   RRE: The Rev response element (RRE) of HIV-1 allows for Rev-dependent mRNA export from the nucleus to the cytoplasm.
   7998..8098    +  CDS            Rev (fragment): human immunodeficiency virus 1 (HIV-1) Rev protein; rev; enhances nuclear export of unspliced and incompletely spliced viral mRNAs
   8148..8265    +  misc_feature   cPPT/CTS: central polypurine tract and central termination sequence of HIV-1
