[The description below was written by a language model from this plasmid's Addgene catalogue record and pLannotate feature annotations shown in this document.]
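Description:
sgRNA2_MYOD1 is an 8,309 bp lentiviral transfer plasmid built on the pgRNA-humanized backbone. It delivers a single guide RNA targeting the human MYOD1 gene to mammalian cells. The catalogue fields list a U6 promoter driving the guide, which was cloned between BstXI and NotI sites. The feature table annotates the downstream Streptococcus pyogenes gRNA scaffold but does not call the U6 promoter itself. The record is also inconsistent on naming: the plasmid is called sgRNA2, while the insert field reads sgRNA1_MYOD1.

Downstream of the guide cassette, a CMV enhancer/promoter drives puromycin N-acetyltransferase and mCherry, which the purpose field describes as joined by a T2A peptide. Transduced cells can therefore be selected with puromycin and identified by red fluorescence from one transcript. One loxP site lies upstream of the gRNA scaffold and another follows mCherry, so the guide and marker region could in principle be excised by Cre. A WPRE follows to enhance transcript expression.

The viral framework consists of a CMV enhancer/promoter fused to a truncated HIV-1 5' LTR, the Ψ packaging signal with a gag fragment, the RRE for Rev-dependent export, the cPPT/CTS, and a 3' LTR region. This lets the genome be packaged when helper functions are supplied in trans. In bacteria the plasmid replicates from a high-copy ColE1/pUC origin and is selected with ampicillin.

The construct was made as the guide component of a CRISPR-Cas9-based photoactivatable transcription system. In that system it directs separately supplied, light-controlled Cas9-based activator components to MYOD1. Those components are not encoded on this plasmid.
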