Addgene plasmid #64137: sgRNA2_MYOD1
Purpose: Photoactivatable transcription system. Lentiviral expression of MYOD1 sgRNA2. Also contains a CMV-puro-t2A-mCherry expression cassette.
Depositing lab: Moritoshi Sato. Depositing organization: The University of Tokyo. Publication: CRISPR-Cas9-based Photoactivatable Transcription System. Nihongaki Y, Yamamoto S, Kawano F, Suzuki H, Sato M. Chem Biol. 2015 Feb 19;22(2):169-74. doi: 10.1016/j.chembiol.2014.12.011. Epub 2015 Jan 22. PubMed 25619936.
Backbone
  Vector backbone: pgRNA-humanized
  Backbone manufacturer: Stanley Qi, Addgene plasmid 44248
  Total vector size (bp): 8309
  Vector type: Mammalian Expression, Lentiviral, CRISPR
  Selectable markers: Puromycin
Growth in bacteria
  Bacterial resistance: Ampicillin, 100 μg/mL
  Growth temperature: 37°C
  Growth strain: Stbl3
  Copy number: High Copy
Gene/Insert
  Gene/Insert name: sgRNA1_MYOD1 (alt name: MYOD1)
  gRNA/shRNA sequence: TGGGGGCCCCTGCGGCCACCCCG
  Species: H. sapiens (human)
  Entrez Gene: MYOD1 (a.k.a. CMYP17, MYF3, MYOD, MYODRIF, PUM, bHLHc1)
  Promoter: U6
  Cloning method: Restriction Enzyme; 5′ cloning site BstX1 (not destroyed); 3′ cloning site NotI (not destroyed)
  Sequencing primers: 5′ AAGGAAACTCACCCTAACTG
Terms and licenses: Academic/Nonprofit Terms; Industry Terms: Not Available to Industry
How to cite: sgRNA2_MYOD1 was a gift from Moritoshi Sato (Addgene plasmid # 64137 ; http://n2t.net/addgene:64137 ; RRID:Addgene_64137)
