>Addgene plasmid #64137 | sgRNA2_MYOD1 | addgene partial sequence | sequence record 109326 | mU6-F old 5'-cagcacaaaaggaaactcacc-3'
TAAGTATCCCTTGGAGAACCACCTTGTTGGGGGCCCCTGCGGCCACCCCGGTTTTAGAGCTAGAAATAGC
AAGTTAAAATAAGGCTAGTCCGTTATCAACTTGAAAAAGTGGCACCGAGTCGGTGCTTTTTTTCTCGAGT
ACTAGGATCCATTAGGCGGCCGCGTGGATAACCGTATTACCGCCATGCATTAGTTATTAATAGTAATCAA
TTACGGGGTCATTAGTTCATAGCCCATATATGGAGTTCCGCGTTACATAACTTACGGTAAATGGCCCGCC
TGGCTGACCGCCCAACGACCCCCGCCCATTGACGTCAATAATGACGTATGTTCCCATAGTAACGCCAATA
GGGACTTTCCATTGACGTCAATGGGTGGAGTATTTACGGTAAACTGCCCACTTGGCAGTACATCAAGTGT
ATCATATGCCAAGTACGCCCCCTATTGACGTCAATGACGGTAAATGGCCCGCCTGGCATTATGCCCAGTA
CATGACCTTATGGGACTTTCCTACTTGGCAGTACATCTACGTATTAGTCATCGCTATTACCATGGTGATG
CGGTTTTGGCAGTACATCAATGGGCGTGGATAGCGGTTTGACTCACGGGGATTTCCAAGTCTCCACCCCA
TTGACGTCAATGGGAGTTTGTTTTGGCACCAAAATCAACGGGACTTTCCAAAATGTCGTAACAACTCCGC
CCCATTGACGCAAATGGGCGGTAGGCGTGTACGGTGGGAGGTCTATATAAGCAGAGCTGGTTTAGTGAAC
CGTCAGATCCGCTAGCCCACCATGACCGAGTACAAGCCCACGGTGCGCCTCGCCACCCGCGACGACGTCC
