>Addgene plasmid #64137 | sgRNA2_MYOD1 | addgene partial sequence | sequence record 109526 | mCherry-R 5'-TTGGTCACCTTCAGCTTGG-3'
CCTCGATCTCGAACTCGTGGCCGTTCACGGAGCCCTCCATGTGCACCTTGAAGCGCATGAACTCCTTGAT
GATGGCCATGTTATCCTCCTCGCCCTTGCTCACCATGGTGGCGACCGGTGGGCCAGGATTCTCCTCGACG
TCACCGCATGTTAGCAGACTTCCTCTGCCCTCTCCCGATCCGGCACCGGGCTTGCGGGTCATGCACCAGG
TGCGCGGTCCTTCGGGCACCTCGACGTCGGCGGTGACGGTGAAGCCGAGCCGCTCGTAGAAGGGGAGGTT
GCGGGGCGCGGAGGTCTCCAGGAAGGCGGGCACCCCGGCGCGCTCGGCCGCCTCCACTCCGGGGAGCACG
ACGGCGCTGCCCAGACCCTTGCCCTGGTGGTCGGGCGAGACGCCGACGGTGGCCAGGAACCACGCGGGCT
CCTTGGGCCGGTGCGGCGCCAGGAGGCCTTCCATCTGTTGCTGCGCGGCCAGCCGGGAACCGCTCAACTC
GGCCATGCGCGGGCCGATCTCGGCGAACACCGCCCCCGCTTCGACGCTCTCCGGCGTGGTCCAGACCGCC
ACCGCGGCGCCGTCGTCCGCGACCCACACCTTGCCGATGTCGAGCCCGACGCGCGTGAGGAAGAGTTCTT
GCAGCTCGGTGACCCGCTCGATGTGGCGGTCCGGGTCGACGGTGTGGCGCGTGGCGGGGTAGTCGGCGAA
CGCGGCGGCGAGGGTGCGTACGGCCCGGGGGACGTCGTCGCGGGTGGCGAGGCGCACCGTGGGCTTGTAC
TCGGTCATGGTGGGCTAGCGGATCTGACGGTTCACTAAACCAGCTCTGCTTATATAGACCTCCCACCGTA
CACGCCTA
